>Addgene plasmid #245214 | pET-28b His6-TEV-SHP2-FL(Q510E) | addgene full sequence | sequence record 487897 | Addgene NGS Result
TTGAGATCCTTTTTTTCTGCGCGTAATCTGCTGCTTGCAAACAAAAAAACCACCGCTACCAGCGGTGGTT
TGTTTGCCGGATCAAGAGCTACCAACTCTTTTTCCGAAGGTAACTGGCTTCAGCAGAGCGCAGATACCAA
ATACTGTCCTTCTAGTGTAGCCGTAGTTAGGCCACCACTTCAAGAACTCTGTAGCACCGCCTACATACCT
CGCTCTGCTAATCCTGTTACCAGTGGCTGCTGCCAGTGGCGATAAGTCGTGTCTTACCGGGTTGGACTCA
AGACGATAGTTACCGGATAAGGCGCAGCGGTCGGGCTGAACGGGGGGTTCGTGCACACAGCCCAGCTTGG
AGCGAACGACCTACACCGAACTGAGATACCTACAGCGTGAGCTATGAGAAAGCGCCACGCTTCCCGAAGG
GAGAAAGGCGGACAGGTATCCGGTAAGCGGCAGGGTCGGAACAGGAGAGCGCACGAGGGAGCTTCCAGGG
GGAAACGCCTGGTATCTTTATAGTCCTGTCGGGTTTCGCCACCTCTGACTTGAGCGTCGATTTTTGTGAT
GCTCGTCAGGGGGGCGGAGCCTATGGAAAAACGCCAGCAACGCGGCCTTTTTACGGTTCCTGGCCTTTTG
CTGGCCTTTTGCTCACATGTTCTTTCCTGCGTTATCCCCTGATTCTGTGGATAACCGTATTACCGCCTTT
GAGTGAGCTGATACCGCTCGCCGCAGCCGAACGACCGAGCGCAGCGAGTCAGTGAGCGAGGAAGCGGAAG
AGCGCCTGATGCGGTATTTTCTCCTTACGCATCTGTGCGGTATTTCACACCGCAATGGTGCACTCTCAGT
ACAATCTGCTCTGATGCCGCATAGTTAAGCCAGTATACACTCCGCTATCGCTACGTGACTGGGTCATGGC
TGCGCCCCGACACCCGCCAACACCCGCTGACGCGCCCTGACGGGCTTGTCTGCTCCCGGCATCCGCTTAC
AGACAAGCTGTGACCGTCTCCGGGAGCTGCATGTGTCAGAGGTTTTCACCGTCATCACCGAAACGCGCGA
GGCAGCTGCGGTAAAGCTCATCAGCGTGGTCGTGAAGCGATTCACAGATGTCTGCCTGTTCATCCGCGTC
CAGCTCGTTGAGTTTCTCCAGAAGCGTTAATGTCTGGCTTCTGATAAAGCGGGCCATGTTAAGGGCGGTT
TTTTCCTGTTTGGTCACTGATGCCTCCGTGTAAGGGGGATTTCTGTTCATGGGGGTAATGATACCGATGA
AACGAGAGAGGATGCTCACGATACGGGTTACTGATGATGAACATGCCCGGTTACTGGAACGTTGTGAGGG
TAAACAACTGGCGGTATGGATGCGGCGGGACCAGAGAAAAATCACTCAGGGTCAATGCCAGCGCTTCGTT
AATACAGATGTAGGTGTTCCACAGGGTAGCCAGCAGCATCCTGCGATGCAGATCCGGAACATAATGGTGC
AGGGCGCTGACTTCCGCGTTTCCAGACTTTACGAAACACGGAAACCGAAGACCATTCATGTTGTTGCTCA
GGTCGCAGACGTTTTGCAGCAGCAGTCGCTTCACGTTCGCTCGCGTATCGGTGATTCATTCTGCTAACCA
GTAAGGCAACCCCGCCAGCCTAGCCGGGTCCTCAACGACAGGAGCACGATCATGCGCACCCGTGGGGCCG
CCATGCCGGCGATAATGGCCTGCTTCTCGCCGAAACGTTTGGTGGCGGGACCAGTGACGAAGGCTTGAGC
GAGGGCGTGCAAGATTCCGAATACCGCAAGCGACAGGCCGATCATCGTCGCGCTCCAGCGAAAGCGGTCC
TCGCCGAAAATGACCCAGAGCGCTGCCGGCACCTGTCCTACGAGTTGCATGATAAAGAAGACAGTCATAA
GTGCGGCGACGATAGTCATGCCCCGCGCCCACCGGAAGGAGCTGACTGGGTTGAAGGCTCTCAAGGGCAT
CGGTCGAGATCCCGGTGCCTAATGAGTGAGCTAACTTACATTAATTGCGTTGCGCTCACTGCCCGCTTTC
CAGTCGGGAAACCTGTCGTGCCAGCTGCATTAATGAATCGGCCAACGCGCGGGGAGAGGCGGTTTGCGTA
TTGGGCGCCAGGGTGGTTTTTCTTTTCACCAGTGAGACGGGCAACAGCTGATTGCCCTTCACCGCCTGGC
CCTGAGAGAGTTGCAGCAAGCGGTCCACGCTGGTTTGCCCCAGCAGGCGAAAATCCTGTTTGATGGTGGT
TAACGGCGGGATATAACATGAGCTGTCTTCGGTATCGTCGTATCCCACTACCGAGATATCCGCACCAACG
CGCAGCCCGGACTCGGTAATGGCGCGCATTGCGCCCAGCGCCATCTGATCGTTGGCAACCAGCATCGCAG
TGGGAACGATGCCCTCATTCAGCATTTGCATGGTTTGTTGAAAACCGGACATGGCACTCCAGTCGCCTTC
CCGTTCCGCTATCGGCTGAATTTGATTGCGAGTGAGATATTTATGCCAGCCAGCCAGACGCAGACGCGCC
GAGACAGAACTTAATGGGCCCGCTAACAGCGCGATTTGCTGGTGACCCAATGCGACCAGATGCTCCACGC
CCAGTCGCGTACCGTCTTCATGGGAGAAAATAATACTGTTGATGGGTGTCTGGTCAGAGACATCAAGAAA
TAACGCCGGAACATTAGTGCAGGCAGCTTCCACAGCAATGGCATCCTGGTCATCCAGCGGATAGTTAATG
ATCAGCCCACTGACGCGTTGCGCGAGAAGATTGTGCACCGCCGCTTTACAGGCTTCGACGCCGCTTCGTT
CTACCATCGACACCACCACGCTGGCACCCAGTTGATCGGCGCGAGATTTAATCGCCGCGACAATTTGCGA
CGGCGCGTGCAGGGCCAGACTGGAGGTGGCAACGCCAATCAGCAACGACTGTTTGCCCGCCAGTTGTTGT
GCCACGCGGTTGGGAATGTAATTCAGCTCCGCCATCGCCGCTTCCACTTTTTCCCGCGTTTTCGCAGAAA
CGTGGCTGGCCTGGTTCACCACGCGGGAAACGGTCTGATAAGAGACACCGGCATACTCTGCGACATCGTA
TAACGTTACTGGTTTCACATTCACCACCCTGAATTGACTCTCTTCCGGGCGCTATCATGCCATACCGCGA
AAGGTTTTGCGCCATTCGATGGTGTCCGGGATCTCGACGCTCTCCCTTATGCGACTCCTGCATTAGGAAG
CAGCCCAGTAGTAGGTTGAGGCCGTTGAGCACCGCCGCCGCAAGGAATGGTGCATGCAAGGAGATGGCGC
CCAACAGTCCCCCGGCCACGGGGCCTGCCACCATACCCACGCCGAAACAAGCGCTCATGAGCCCGAAGTG
GCGAGCCCGATCTTCCCCATCGGTGATGTCGGCGATATAGGCGCCAGCAACCGCACCTGTGGCGCCGGTG
ATGCCGGCCACGATGCGTCCGGCGTAGAGGATCGAGATCTCGATCCCGCGAAATTAATACGACTCACTAT
AGGGGAATTGTGAGCGGATAACAATTCCCCTCTAGAAATAATTTTGTTTAACTTTAAGAAGGAGATATAC
CATGGGCAGCAGCCATCATCATCATCATCACGATTACGATATCCCAACGACCGAAAACCTTTACTTCCAG
GGCCATATGACATCGCGGAGATGGTTTCACCCAAATATCACTGGTGTGGAGGCAGAAAACCTACTGTTGA
CAAGAGGAGTTGATGGCAGTTTTTTGGCAAGGCCTAGTAAAAGTAACCCTGGAGACTTCACACTTTCCGT
TAGAAGAAATGGAGCTGTCACCCACATCAAGATTCAGAACACTGGTGATTACTATGACCTGTATGGAGGG
GAGAAATTTGCCACTTTGGCTGAGTTGGTCCAGTATTACATGGAACATCACGGGCAATTAAAAGAGAAGA
ATGGAGATGTCATTGAGCTTAAATATCCTCTGAACTGTGCAGATCCTACCTCTGAAAGGTGGTTTCATGG
ACATCTCTCTGGGAAAGAAGCAGAGAAATTATTAACTGAAAAAGGAAAACATGGTAGTTTTCTTGTACGA
GAGAGCCAGAGCCACCCTGGAGATTTTGTTCTTTCTGTGCGCACTGGTGATGACAAAGGGGAGAGCAATG
ACGGCAAGTCTAAAGTGACCCATGTTATGATTCGCTGTCAGGAACTGAAATACGACGTTGGTGGAGGAGA
ACGGTTTGATTCTTTGACAGATCTTGTGGAACATTATAAGAAGAATCCTATGGTGGAAACATTGGGTACA
GTACTACAACTCAAGCAGCCCCTTAACACGACTCGTATAAATGCTGCTGAAATAGAAAGCAGAGTTCGAG
AACTAAGCAAATTAGCTGAGACCACAGATAAAGTCAAACAAGGCTTTTGGGAAGAATTTGAGACACTACA
ACAACAGGAGTGCAAACTTCTCTACAGCCGAAAAGAGGGTCAAAGGCAAGAAAACAAAAACAAAAATAGA
TATAAAAACATCCTGCCCTTTGATCATACCAGGGTTGTCCTACACGATGGTGATCCCAATGAGCCTGTTT
CAGATTACATCAATGCAAATATCATCATGCCTGAATTTGAAACCAAGTGCAACAATTCAAAGCCCAAAAA
GAGTTACATTGCCACACAAGGCTGCCTGCAAAACACGGTGAATGACTTTTGGCGGATGGTGTTCCAAGAA
AACTCCCGAGTGATTGTCATGACAACGAAAGAAGTGGAGAGAGGAAAGAGTAAATGTGTCAAATACTGGC
CTGATGAGTATGCTCTAAAAGAATATGGCGTCATGCGTGTTAGGAACGTCAAAGAAAGCGCCGCTCATGA
CTATACGCTAAGAGAACTTAAACTTTCAAAGGTTGGACAAGGGAATACGGAGAGAACGGTCTGGCAATAC
CACTTTCGGACCTGGCCGGACCACGGCGTGCCCAGCGACCCTGGGGGCGTGCTGGACTTCCTGGAGGAGG
TGCACCATAAGCAGGAGAGCATCATGGATGCAGGGCCGGTCGTGGTGCACTGCAGTGCTGGAATTGGCCG
GACAGGGACGTTCATTGTGATTGATATTCTTATTGACATCATCAGAGAGAAAGGTGTTGACTGCGATATT
GACGTTCCCAAAACCATCCAGATGGTGCGGTCTCAGAGGTCAGGGATGGTCCAGACAGAAGCAGAGTACC
GATTTATCTATATGGCGGTCCAGCATTATATTGAAACACTACAGCGCAGGATTGAAGAAGAGCAGAAAAG
CAAGAGGAAAGGGCACGAATATACAAATATTAAGTATTCTCTAGCGGACCAGACGAGTGGAGATCAGAGC
CCTCTCCCGCCTTGTACTCCAACGCCACCCTGTGCAGAAATGAGAGAAGACAGTGCTAGAGTCTATGAAA
ACGTGGGCCTGATGCAACAGCAGAAAAGTTTCAGATAGGGATCCGAATTCGAGCTCCGTCGACAAGCTTG
CGGCCGCACTCGAGCACCACCACCACCACCACTGAGATCCGGCTGCTAACAAAGCCCGAAAGGAAGCTGA
GTTGGCTGCTGCCACCGCTGAGCAATAACTAGCATAACCCCTTGGGGCCTCTAAACGGGTCTTGAGGGGT
TTTTTGCTGAAAGGAGGAACTATATCCGGATTGGCGAATGGG
[124 nt withheld, positions 5643-5766]
C
[91 nt withheld, positions 5768-5858]
A
[49 nt withheld, positions 5860-5908]
CCTTTGACGTTGGAGTCCACGTTCTTT
[37 nt withheld, positions 5936-5972]
ACCCTATCTCGGTCTATTCTTTTGATTTATAAGGGATTTTGCCGATTTCGGCCTATTGGTTAAAAAATGA
GCTGATTTAACAAAAATTTAACGCGAATTTTAACAAAATATTAACGCTTACAATTTAGGTGGCACTTTTC
GGGGAAATGTGCGCGGAACCCCTATTTGTTTATTTTTCTAAATACATTCAAATATGTATCCGCTCATGAA
TTAATTCTTAGAAAAACTCATCGAGCATCAAATGAAACTGCAATTTATTCATATCAGGATTATCAATACC
ATATTTTTGAAAAAGCCGTTTCTGTAATGAAGGAGAAAACTCACCGAGGCAGTTCCATAGGATGGCAAGA
TCCTGGTATCGGTCTGCGATTCCGACTCGTCCAACATCAATACAACCTATTAATTTCCCCTCGTCAAAAA
TAAGGTTATCAAGTGAGAAATCACCATGAGTGACGACTGAATCCGGTGAGAATGGCAAAAGTTTATGCAT
TTCTTTCCAGACTTGTTCAACAGGCCAGCCATTACGCTCGTCATCAAAATCACTCGCATCAACCAAACCG
TTATTCATTCGTGATTGCGCCTGAGCGAGACGAAATACGCGATCGCTGTTAAAAGGACAATTACAAACAG
GAATCGAATGCAACCGGCGCAGGAACACTGCCAGCGCATCAACAATATTTTCACCTGAATCAGGATATTC
TTCTAATACCTGGAATGCTGTTTTCCCGGGGATCGCAGTGGTGAGTAACCATGCATCATCAGGAGTACGG
ATAAAATGCTTGATGGTCGGAAGAGGCATAAATTCCGTCAGCCAGTTTAGTCTGACCATCTCATCTGTAA
CATCATTGGCAACGCTACCTTTGCCATGTTTCAGAAACAACTCTGGCGCATCGGGCTTCCCATACAATCG
ATAGATTGTCGCACCTGATTGCCCGACATTATCGCGAGCCCATTTATACCCATATAAATCAGCATCCATG
TTGGAATTTAATCGCGGCCTAGAGCAAGACGTTTCCCGTTGAATATGGCTCATAACACCCCTTGTATTAC
TGTTTATGTAAGCAGACAGTTTTATTGTTCATGACCAAAATCCCTTAACGTGAGTTTTCGTTCCACTGAG
CGTCAGACCCCGTAGAAAAGATCAAAGGATCTTC
Features (pLannotate 1.2.2; 20 found; start..end, strand, type, name):
      1..589     +  rep_origin     ori: high-copy-number ColE1/pMB1/pBR322/pUC origin of replication
    775..914     -  misc_feature   bom: basis of mobility region from pBR322
   1016..1207    -  CDS            rop: Rop protein, which maintains plasmids at low copy number; rop
   1224..1604    +  CDS            YPB1_ECOLX: Protein predicted: Swiss-Prot protein existence level 4. From Escherichia coli.
   1676..1967    -  CDS            TcR (fragment): tetracycline efflux protein; tet; confers resistance to tetracycline
   1982..2003    -  protein_bind   CAP binding site: CAP binding activates transcription in the presence of cAMP. E. coli catabolite activator protein
   2016..3098    -  CDS            lacI: lac repressor; lacI; The lac repressor binds to the lac operator to inhibit transcription in E. coli. This inhibition can be relieved by adding lactose or isopropyl-β-D-thiogalactopyranoside (IPTG).
   3099..3176    -  promoter       lacI promoter: lacI
   3184..3463    -  CDS            TcR (fragment): tetracycline efflux protein; tet; confers resistance to tetracycline
   3485..3503    +  promoter       T7 promoter: promoter for bacteriophage T7 RNA polymerase
   3504..3528    +  protein_bind   lac operator: The lac repressor binds to the lac operator to inhibit transcription in E. coli. This inhibition can be relieved by adding lactose or isopropyl-β-D-thiogalactopyranoside (IPTG). lac repressor encoded by lacI
   3543..3565    +  RBS            RBS: efficient ribosome binding site from bacteriophage T7 gene 10 (Olins and Rangwala, 1989)
   3584..3600    +  CDS            capTEV™ (fragment): composite tag for in vivo biotinylation, TEV protease cleavage, and 6xHis tagging
   3647..5425    +  CDS            PTPN11: PTN11_HUMAN - Also known as PTP2C, SHPTP2. Experimental evidence at protein level: Swiss-Prot protein existence level 1. Acts downstream of various receptor and cytoplasmic protein tyrosine kinases to participate in the signal transduction from the cell surface to the nucleus (PubMed:10655584, PubMed:18559669, PubMed:18829466, PubMed:26742426, PubMed:28074573). Positively regulates MAPK signal transduction pathway (PubMed:28074573). Dephosphorylates GAB1, ARHGAP35 and EGFR (PubMed:28074573). Dephosphorylates ROCK2 at 'Tyr-722' resulting in stimulation of its RhoA binding activity (PubMed:18559
   5475..5492    +  CDS            9xHis (fragment): 9xHis affinity tag
   5502..5551    +  CDS            SET1 (fragment): solubility-enhancement tag derived from T7 phage gene 10B
   5559..5606    +  terminator     T7 terminator: transcription terminator for bacteriophage T7 RNA polymerase
   5643..6071    +  rep_origin     f1 ori (sequence partly withheld): f1 bacteriophage origin of replication; arrow indicates direction of (+) strand synthesis
   6124..6181    +  promoter       AmpR promoter (fragment): bla
   6190..7005    -  CDS            KanR: aminoglycoside phosphotransferase; aph(3')-Ia; confers resistance to kanamycin in bacteria or G418 (Geneticin®) in eukaryotes
