[The description below was written by a language model from this plasmid's Addgene catalogue record and pLannotate feature annotations shown in this document.]
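Description:
pET-28b His6-TEV-SHP2-FL(Q510E) is a bacterial expression plasmid of about 7.1 kb, built on the pET-28b backbone for producing recombinant full-length human SHP2, the protein tyrosine phosphatase encoded by PTPN11. It carries the Q510E substitution. The plasmid replicates from a ColE1/pBR322-type origin that is accompanied by the bom region and the rop gene, which is consistent with the low copy number recorded in the catalogue. Selection is by kanamycin through an aminoglycoside phosphotransferase (KanR) cassette. An f1 phage origin is also present, along with short remnants of the tetracycline resistance gene that are non-functional backbone leftovers.

The expression cassette follows the standard pET arrangement. A T7 promoter is followed directly by a lac operator, then the T7 gene 10 ribosome binding site, the tagged coding sequence and the T7 terminator. The plasmid also carries lacI under its own promoter, so transcription stays repressed until it is induced with IPTG in a host that supplies T7 RNA polymerase. The PTPN11 open reading frame was inserted by Gibson cloning. According to the construct name and tag field, it is preceded by an N-terminal 6xHis tag and a TEV protease cleavage site, so the protein can be purified by metal-affinity capture and the tag then removed. The annotation detects only a short tag fragment in this upstream region. It also flags a His-tag fragment downstream of the insert, which probably corresponds to the vector's own C-terminal His sequence. The record lists only the N-terminal tag and does not indicate whether the downstream sequence is translated.

The stated purpose is production of His-tagged full-length SHP2. The associated work concerns the phenotypic outcomes of pathogenic SHP2 variants, of which Q510E is presumably one example.
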