Addgene plasmid #245214: pET-28b His6-TEV-SHP2-FL(Q510E)
Purpose: Production of His-tagged full-length SHP2
Depositing lab: Neel Shah. Depositing organization: Columbia University. Publication: Multiplexed single-cell transcriptomics reveals diverse phenotypic outcomes for pathogenic SHP2 variants. van Vlimmeren AE, Giglio RM, Jiang Z, Lee M, McFaline-Figueroa JL, Shah NH. bioRxiv [Preprint]. 2025 Jul 2:2025.06.30.662374. doi: 10.1101/2025.06.30.662374. PubMed 40631144.
Backbone
  Vector backbone: pET
  Vector type: Bacterial Expression
Growth in bacteria
  Bacterial resistance: Kanamycin, 50 μg/mL
  Growth temperature: 37°C
  Growth strain: DH5alpha
  Copy number: Low Copy
Gene/Insert
  Gene/Insert name: SHP2 full-length
  Species: H. sapiens (human)
  Mutation: Q510E
  Tag / fusion protein: 6xHis (N terminal on insert)
  Cloning method: Gibson Cloning
Terms and licenses: Academic/Nonprofit Terms; Industry Terms: Not Available to Industry
How to cite: pET-28b His6-TEV-SHP2-FL(Q510E) was a gift from Neel Shah (Addgene plasmid # 245214 ; http://n2t.net/addgene:245214 ; RRID:Addgene_245214)
